>Addgene plasmid #49890 | EGFP-Rab6BT27N | addgene partial sequence | sequence record 77362 | EGFP-C 5'-CATGGTCCTGCTGGAGTTCGTG-3'
CTCTCGGCATGGACGAGCTGTACAAGTCCGGACTCAGATCCACCATGTCCGCAGGGGGAGATTTTGGGAA
TCCACTGAGAAAATTCAAGTTGGTGTTCTTGGGGGAGCAGAGCGTCGGGAAGAACTCTCTGATTACGAGG
TTCATGTACGACAGCTTCGACAACACATACCAGGCAACCATTGGGATTGACTTCTTGTCAAAAACCATGT
ACTTGGAGGACCGCACGGTGCGACTGCAGCTCTGGGACACAGCTGGTCAGGAGAGGTTCCGCAGCCTGAT
CCCCAGCTACATCCGGGACTCCACGGTGGCTGTGGTGGTGTACGACATCACAAATCTCAACTCCTTCCAA
CAGACCTCTAAGTGGATCGACGACGTCAGGACAGAGAGGGGCAGTGATGTTATCATCATGCTGGTGGGCA
ACAAGACGGACCTGGCTGATAAGAGGCAGATAACCATCGAGGAGGGGGAGCAGCGCGCCAAAGAACTGAG
CGTCATGTTCATTGAGACCAGTGCGAAGACTGGCTACAACGTGAAGCAGCTTTTTCGACGTGTGGCGTCG
GCTCTACCCGGAATGGAGAATGTCCAGGAGAAAAGCAAAGAAGGGATGATCGACATCAAGCTGGACAAAC
CCCAGGAGCCCCCGGCCAGCGAGGGCGGCTGCTCCTGCTAACTCGACGGTACCGCGGGCCCGGGATCCAC
CGGATCTAGATAACTGATCATAATCAGCCATACCACATTTGTAGAGGTTTTACTTGCTTTAAAAAACCTC
CCACACCTCCCCCTGAACCTGAAACATAAAATGAATGCAATTGTTGTTGTTAACTTGTTTATTGCAGCTT
ATAATGGTTACAAATAAAGCAATAGCATCACAAATTTCACAAATAAAGCATTTTTTTCACTGCATTCTAG
TTGTGGTTTGTCCAAACTCATCAATGTATCTTAACGCGTAAATTGTAAGCGTTAATATTTTGTTAAAATT
CGCGTTA
