[The description below was written by a language model from this plasmid's Addgene catalogue record.]
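Description:
EGFP-Rab6BT27N is a mammalian expression plasmid built on the Clontech EGFP C1 backbone (about 4.7 kb), giving a total size of roughly 5.3 kb. It is maintained as a high-copy plasmid in E. coli under kanamycin selection. The record lists neomycin resistance as the mammalian marker, so G418 can be used to select stably transfected cells. No feature table accompanies the entry, so the origin of replication and other backbone elements are not itemised.

The payload is an approximately 600 bp human RAB6B coding sequence carrying a threonine-to-asparagine substitution at position 27. It is fused downstream of EGFP, so the fluorescent protein sits at the N terminus of the Rab, and the fusion is expressed from the CMV promoter, a strong constitutive promoter in most mammalian cell lines. The insert was derived from a Rab6B cDNA in a pcDNA3.1+ plasmid and was cloned by joining compatible restriction ends (BamHI/BglII at the 5′ junction and XhoI/SalI at the 3′ junction). Both sites were destroyed in the process, so they cannot be used to excise the insert.

Rab6B is a small GTPase of the Rab family, which regulates membrane trafficking. Substitutions of this type in the nucleotide-binding region of Rab proteins are generally used to favour the GDP-bound, inactive state and can act as dominant negatives, although the record does not itself describe the mutant this way. The stated purpose is simply expression of EGFP-Rab6BT27N in mammalian cells. Such a construct would typically be used to visualise the mutant's localisation by fluorescence microscopy and to compare its behaviour with that of the wild-type protein.
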