Addgene plasmid #49890: EGFP-Rab6BT27N
Purpose: expresses EGFP-Rab6BT27N in mammalian cells
Depositing lab: Marci Scidmore. Depositing organization: Cornell University.
Backbone
  Vector backbone: EGFP C1
  Backbone manufacturer: Clontech
  Backbone size w/o insert (bp): 4700
  Total vector size (bp): 5300
  Vector type: Mammalian Expression
  Selectable markers: Neomycin (select with G418)
Growth in bacteria
  Bacterial resistance: Kanamycin, 50 μg/mL
  Growth temperature: 37°C
  Growth strain: DH5alpha
  Copy number: High Copy
Gene/Insert
  Gene/Insert name: Rab6BT27N
  Species: H. sapiens (human)
  Insert size (bp): 600
  Mutation: Threonine 27 to Asparagine
  GenBank ID: AF498940
  Entrez Gene: RAB6B
  Promoter: CMV
  Tag / fusion protein: EGFP (N terminal on insert)
  Cloning method: Restriction Enzyme; 5′ cloning site BamHI/BglII (destroyed during cloning); 3′ cloning site XhoI/SalI (destroyed during cloning)
  Sequencing primers: 5′ EGFP C (CATGGTCCTGCTGGAGTTCGTG)
Resource information
  A portion of this plasmid was derived from a plasmid made by: cDNA Rab6B derived from pCDNA3.1+Rab6B (purchased from MIssouri S&T cDNA Resource Center)
Terms and licenses: Academic/Nonprofit Terms; Industry Terms: Not Available to Industry
How to cite: EGFP-Rab6BT27N was a gift from Marci Scidmore (Addgene plasmid # 49890)
